Addgene plasmid #121316: pUC57-Kan_FR13_00097581
Purpose: Level 0 Golden-Gate compatible vector
Depositing lab: Sophien Kamoun. Depositing organization: Sainsbury Laboratory, Norwich. Publication: A Clone Resource of Magnaporthe oryzae Effectors That Share Sequence and Structural Similarities Across Host-Specific Lineages. Petit-Houdenot Y, Langner T, Harant A, Win J, Kamoun S. Mol Plant Microbe Interact. 2020 Aug;33(8):1032-1035. doi: 10.1094/MPMI-03-20-0052-A. Epub 2020 Jun 22. PubMed 32460610.
Backbone
  Vector backbone: pUC57-Kan
  Backbone size w/o insert (bp): 2626
  Vector type: Golden Gate
  Selectable markers: lacZ
Growth in bacteria
  Bacterial resistance: Kanamycin, 50 μg/mL
  Growth temperature: 37°C
  Growth strain: DH5alpha
  Copy number: High Copy
Gene/Insert
  Gene/Insert name: FR13_00097581
  Mutation: Magnaporthe oryzae
  Cloning method: Restriction Enzyme; 5′ cloning site EcoRV (unknown if destroyed); 3′ cloning site EcoRV (unknown if destroyed)
  Sequencing primers: 5′ M13Fw; 3′ M13Rv
Terms and licenses: Academic/Nonprofit Terms; Industry Terms: Not Available to Industry
How to cite: pUC57-Kan_FR13_00097581 was a gift from Sophien Kamoun (Addgene plasmid # 121316 ; http://n2t.net/addgene:121316 ; RRID:Addgene_121316)
