[The description below was written by a language model from this plasmid's Addgene catalogue record and pLannotate feature annotations shown in this document.]
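Description:
pUC57-Kan_FR13_00097581 is a small, high-copy E. coli cloning plasmid (2,920 bp in the deposited sequence) that serves as a Level 0 Golden Gate-compatible module. It is built on the pUC57-Kan backbone, which replicates from a ColE1/pUC-type origin. Selection is by kanamycin through an aph(3')-Ia aminoglycoside phosphotransferase gene, annotated as driven by the AmpR (bla) promoter. The feature table also picks up short remnants of bom, rop and lacI. These are annotated only as fragments and appear to be backbone leftovers rather than functional elements.

The insert, FR13_00097581, comes from Magnaporthe oryzae, the blast fungus; the organism is entered in the record's mutation field. The associated publication places it in a clone collection of M. oryzae effectors that share sequence and structural similarities across host-specific lineages. It was placed at an EcoRV site within the lacZα region, and the record does not say whether the sites survived cloning. The annotation is consistent with this: a lacZα fragment is separated from the lac promoter, lac operator and CAP binding site by an unannotated gap of a few hundred base pairs, which presumably holds the insert. The insert itself is not annotated. lacZ is listed as a selectable marker, which reflects the blue/white screening system of the backbone, and M13 forward and reverse primer sites are used for sequencing across the insert.

As a Level 0 part, the plasmid is a storage and donor vector with no dedicated expression cassette for the insert. The insert is meant to be released and assembled with promoters, tags and terminators into higher-level Golden Gate constructs. The record does not state which Type IIS enzyme or overhangs are used, nor the insert's exact boundaries.
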