Features (pLannotate 1.2.2; 10 found; start..end, strand, type, name):
    137..236     +  misc_feature   bom (fragment): basis of mobility region from pBR322
    242..399     -  CDS            lacZα (fragment): LacZα fragment of β-galactosidase; lacZ fragment
    768..784     -  protein_bind   lac operator: The lac repressor binds to the lac operator to inhibit transcription in E. coli. This inhibition can be relieved by adding lactose or isopropyl-β-D-thiogalactopyranoside (IPTG). lac repressor encoded by lacI
    792..822     -  promoter       lac promoter: promoter for the E. coli lac operon
    837..858     -  protein_bind   CAP binding site: CAP binding activates transcription in the presence of cAMP. E. coli catabolite activator protein
    871..963     -  CDS            lacI (fragment): lac repressor; lacI; The lac repressor binds to the lac operator to inhibit transcription in E. coli. This inhibition can be relieved by adding lactose or isopropyl-β-D-thiogalactopyranoside (IPTG).
   1146..1734    -  rep_origin     ori: high-copy-number ColE1/pMB1/pBR322/pUC origin of replication
   1905..2720    -  CDS            KanR: aminoglycoside phosphotransferase; aph(3')-Ia; confers resistance to kanamycin in bacteria or G418 (Geneticin®) in eukaryotes
   2721..2825    -  promoter       AmpR promoter: bla
   2920..35      +  CDS            rop (fragment) (across the origin): Rop protein, which maintains plasmids at low copy number; rop
>Addgene plasmid #121316 | pUC57-Kan_FR13_00097581 | depositor full sequence | sequence record 231388 | pUC57-Kan_FR13_00097581 sequence 2920 bps
TCGCGCGTTTCGGTGATGACGGTGAAAACCTCTGACACATGCAGCTCCCGGAGACGGTCACAGCTTGTCT
GTAAGCGGATGCCGGGAGCAGACAAGCCCGTCAGGGCGCGTCAGCGGGTGTTGGCGGGTGTCGGGGCTGG
CTTAACTATGCGGCATCAGAGCAGATTGTACTGAGAGTGCACCATATGCGGTGTGAAATACCGCACAGAT
GCGTAAGGAGAAAATACCGCATCAGGCGCCATTCGCCATTCAGGCTGCGCAACTGTTGGGAAGGGCGATC
GGTGCGGGCCTCTTCGCTATTACGCCAGCTGGCGAAAGGGGGATGTGCTGCAAGGCGATTAAGTTGGGTA
ACGCCAGGGTTTTCCCAGTCACGACGTTGTAAAACGACGGCCAGTGAATTGACGCGTATTGGGATGGAAC
TTGGTCTCTAAGCTCAAGCTTGAACTTCAGAATAATTAGATTCTTTACCTTTATGAGAATTTTCTTGATG
ATATTTTTGTTGAGATTCTTCTTTAGTATGTTTACCACAATGATTACATTTATAATAATAAGTAGAAGCA
GAATTAGATGGATAACCAGAATTAGCAGATGGATATTGAGTCCAACCAGCAGAATAAAAATTAGAAGATC
TAGCTTGCAATTGAGAACCTTCAACTGGTTGAACAGCACCAACATTAGCTGGAGTTGGCAACATTAGAGA
CCAAGTTCCATCCCAATGGCGCGCCGAGCTTGGCTCGAGCATGGTCATAGCTGTTTCCTGTGTGAAATTG
TTATCCGCTCACAATTCCACACAACATACGAGCCGGAAGCATAAAGTGTAAAGCCTGGGGTGCCTAATGA
GTGAGCTAACTCACATTAATTGCGTTGCGCTCACTGCCCGCTTTCCAGTCGGGAAACCTGTCGTGCCAGC
TGCATTAATGAATCGGCCAACGCGCGGGGAGAGGCGGTTTGCGTATTGGGCGCTCTTCCGCTTCCTCGCT
CACTGACTCGCTGCGCTCGGTCGTTCGGCTGCGGCGAGCGGTATCAGCTCACTCAAAGGCGGTAATACGG
TTATCCACAGAATCAGGGGATAACGCAGGAAAGAACATGTGAGCAAAAGGCCAGCAAAAGGCCAGGAACC
GTAAAAAGGCCGCGTTGCTGGCGTTTTTCCATAGGCTCCGCCCCCCTGACGAGCATCACAAAAATCGACG
CTCAAGTCAGAGGTGGCGAAACCCGACAGGACTATAAAGATACCAGGCGTTTCCCCCTGGAAGCTCCCTC
GTGCGCTCTCCTGTTCCGACCCTGCCGCTTACCGGATACCTGTCCGCCTTTCTCCCTTCGGGAAGCGTGG
CGCTTTCTCATAGCTCACGCTGTAGGTATCTCAGTTCGGTGTAGGTCGTTCGCTCCAAGCTGGGCTGTGT
GCACGAACCCCCCGTTCAGCCCGACCGCTGCGCCTTATCCGGTAACTATCGTCTTGAGTCCAACCCGGTA
AGACACGACTTATCGCCACTGGCAGCAGCCACTGGTAACAGGATTAGCAGAGCGAGGTATGTAGGCGGTG
CTACAGAGTTCTTGAAGTGGTGGCCTAACTACGGCTACACTAGAAGAACAGTATTTGGTATCTGCGCTCT
GCTGAAGCCAGTTACCTTCGGAAAAAGAGTTGGTAGCTCTTGATCCGGCAAACAAACCACCGCTGGTAGC
GGTGGTTTTTTTGTTTGCAAGCAGCAGATTACGCGCAGAAAAAAAGGATCTCAAGAAGATCCTTTGATCT
TTTCTACGGGGTCTGACGCTCAGTGGAACGAAAACTCACGTTAAGGGATTTTGGTCATGAGATTATCAAA
AAGGATCTTCACCTAGATCCTTTTAAATTAAAAATGAAGTTTTAAATCAATCTAAAGTATATATGAGTAA
ACTTGGTCTGACAGTTAGAAAAACTCATCGAGCATCAAATGAAACTGCAATTTATTCATATCAGGATTAT
CAATACCATATTTTTGAAAAAGCCGTTTCTGTAATGAAGGAGAAAACTCACCGAGGCAGTTCCATAGGAT
GGCAAGATCCTGGTATCGGTCTGCGATTCCGACTCGTCCAACATCAATACAACCTATTAATTTCCCCTCG
TCAAAAATAAGGTTATCAAGTGAGAAATCACCATGAGTGACGACTGAATCCGGTGAGAATGGCAAAAGTT
TATGCATTTCTTTCCAGACTTGTTCAACAGGCCAGCCATTACGCTCGTCATCAAAATCACTCGCATCAAC
CAAACCGTTATTCATTCGTGATTGCGCCTGAGCGAGACGAAATACGCGATCGCTGTTAAAAGGACAATTA
CAAACAGGAATCGAATGCAACCGGCGCAGGAACACTGCCAGCGCATCAACAATATTTTCACCTGAATCAG
GATATTCTTCTAATACCTGGAATGCTGTTTTCCCAGGGATCGCAGTGGTGAGTAACCATGCATCATCAGG
AGTACGGATAAAATGCTTGATGGTCGGAAGAGGCATAAATTCCGTCAGCCAGTTTAGTCTGACCATCTCA
TCTGTAACATCATTGGCAACGCTACCTTTGCCATGTTTCAGAAACAACTCTGGCGCATCGGGCTTCCCAT
ACAATCGATAGATTGTCGCACCTGATTGCCCGACATTATCGCGAGCCCATTTATACCCATATAAATCAGC
ATCCATGTTGGAATTTAATCGCGGCCTAGAGCAAGACGTTTCCCGTTGAATATGGCTCATACTCTTCCTT
TTTCAATATTATTGAAGCATTTATCAGGGTTATTGTCTCATGAGCGGATACATATTTGAATGTATTTAGA
AAAATAAACAAATAGGGGTTCCGCGCACATTTCCCCGAAAAGTGCCACCTGACGTCTAAGAAACCATTAT
TATCATGACATTAACCTATAAAAATAGGCGTATCACGAGGCCCTTTCGTC
