>Addgene plasmid #121316 | pUC57-Kan_FR13_00097581 | depositor partial sequence | sequence record 230884 | FR13_00097581
TTGGTCTCTAATGTTGCCAACTCCAGCTAATGTTGGTGCTGTTCAACCAGTTGAAGGTTCTCAATTGCAA
GCTAGATCTTCTAATTTTTATTCTGCTGGTTGGACTCAATATCCATCTGCTAATTCTGGTTATCCATCTA
ATTCTGCTTCTACTTATTATTATAAATGTAATCATTGTGGTAAACATACTAAAGAAGAATCTCAACAAAA
ATATCATCAAGAAAATTCTCATAAAGGTAAAGAATCTAATTATTCTGAAGTTCAAGCTTGAGCTTAGAGA
CCAA
