>Addgene plasmid #121316 | pUC57-Kan_FR13_00097581 | depositor partial sequence | sequence record 230885 | empty_vector
TCGCGCGTTTCGGTGATGACGGTGAAAACCTCTGACACATGCAGCTCCCGGAGACGGTCACAGCTTGTCT
GTAAGCGGATGCCGGGAGCAGACAAGCCCGTCAGGGCGCGTCAGCGGGTGTTGGCGGGTGTCGGGGCTGG
CTTAACTATGCGGCATCAGAGCAGATTGTACTGAGAGTGCACCATATGCGGTGTGAAATACCGCACAGAT
GCGTAAGGAGAAAATACCGCATCAGGCGCCATTCGCCATTCAGGCTGCGCAACTGTTGGGAAGGGCGATC
GGTGCGGGCCTCTTCGCTATTACGCCAGCTGGCGAAAGGGGGATGTGCTGCAAGGCGATTAAGTTGGGTA
ACGCCAGGGTTTTCCCAGTCACGACGTTGTAAAACGACGGCCAGTGAATTGACGCGTATTGGGATATCCC
AATGGCGCGCCGAGCTTGGCTCGAGCATGGTCATAGCTGTTTCCTGTGTGAAATTGTTATCCGCTCACAA
TTCCACACAACATACGAGCCGGAAGCATAAAGTGTAAAGCCTGGGGTGCCTAATGAGTGAGCTAACTCAC
ATTAATTGCGTTGCGCTCACTGCCCGCTTTCCAGTCGGGAAACCTGTCGTGCCAGCTGCATTAATGAATC
GGCCAACGCGCGGGGAGAGGCGGTTTGCGTATTGGGCGCTCTTCCGCTTCCTCGCTCACTGACTCGCTGC
GCTCGGTCGTTCGGCTGCGGCGAGCGGTATCAGCTCACTCAAAGGCGGTAATACGGTTATCCACAGAATC
AGGGGATAACGCAGGAAAGAACATGTGAGCAAAAGGCCAGCAAAAGGCCAGGAACCGTAAAAAGGCCGCG
TTGCTGGCGTTTTTCCATAGGCTCCGCCCCCCTGACGAGCATCACAAAAATCGACGCTCAAGTCAGAGGT
GGCGAAACCCGACAGGACTATAAAGATACCAGGCGTTTCCCCCTGGAAGCTCCCTCGTGCGCTCTCCTGT
TCCGACCCTGCCGCTTACCGGATACCTGTCCGCCTTTCTCCCTTCGGGAAGCGTGGCGCTTTCTCATAGC
TCACGCTGTAGGTATCTCAGTTCGGTGTAGGTCGTTCGCTCCAAGCTGGGCTGTGTGCACGAACCCCCCG
TTCAGCCCGACCGCTGCGCCTTATCCGGTAACTATCGTCTTGAGTCCAACCCGGTAAGACACGACTTATC
GCCACTGGCAGCAGCCACTGGTAACAGGATTAGCAGAGCGAGGTATGTAGGCGGTGCTACAGAGTTCTTG
AAGTGGTGGCCTAACTACGGCTACACTAGAAGAACAGTATTTGGTATCTGCGCTCTGCTGAAGCCAGTTA
CCTTCGGAAAAAGAGTTGGTAGCTCTTGATCCGGCAAACAAACCACCGCTGGTAGCGGTGGTTTTTTTGT
TTGCAAGCAGCAGATTACGCGCAGAAAAAAAGGATCTCAAGAAGATCCTTTGATCTTTTCTACGGGGTCT
GACGCTCAGTGGAACGAAAACTCACGTTAAGGGATTTTGGTCATGAGATTATCAAAAAGGATCTTCACCT
AGATCCTTTTAAATTAAAAATGAAGTTTTAAATCAATCTAAAGTATATATGAGTAAACTTGGTCTGACAG
TTAGAAAAACTCATCGAGCATCAAATGAAACTGCAATTTATTCATATCAGGATTATCAATACCATATTTT
TGAAAAAGCCGTTTCTGTAATGAAGGAGAAAACTCACCGAGGCAGTTCCATAGGATGGCAAGATCCTGGT
ATCGGTCTGCGATTCCGACTCGTCCAACATCAATACAACCTATTAATTTCCCCTCGTCAAAAATAAGGTT
ATCAAGTGAGAAATCACCATGAGTGACGACTGAATCCGGTGAGAATGGCAAAAGTTTATGCATTTCTTTC
CAGACTTGTTCAACAGGCCAGCCATTACGCTCGTCATCAAAATCACTCGCATCAACCAAACCGTTATTCA
TTCGTGATTGCGCCTGAGCGAGACGAAATACGCGATCGCTGTTAAAAGGACAATTACAAACAGGAATCGA
ATGCAACCGGCGCAGGAACACTGCCAGCGCATCAACAATATTTTCACCTGAATCAGGATATTCTTCTAAT
ACCTGGAATGCTGTTTTCCCAGGGATCGCAGTGGTGAGTAACCATGCATCATCAGGAGTACGGATAAAAT
GCTTGATGGTCGGAAGAGGCATAAATTCCGTCAGCCAGTTTAGTCTGACCATCTCATCTGTAACATCATT
GGCAACGCTACCTTTGCCATGTTTCAGAAACAACTCTGGCGCATCGGGCTTCCCATACAATCGATAGATT
GTCGCACCTGATTGCCCGACATTATCGCGAGCCCATTTATACCCATATAAATCAGCATCCATGTTGGAAT
TTAATCGCGGCCTAGAGCAAGACGTTTCCCGTTGAATATGGCTCATACTCTTCCTTTTTCAATATTATTG
AAGCATTTATCAGGGTTATTGTCTCATGAGCGGATACATATTTGAATGTATTTAGAAAAATAAACAAATA
GGGGTTCCGCGCACATTTCCCCGAAAAGTGCCACCTGACGTCTAAGAAACCATTATTATCATGACATTAA
CCTATAAAAATAGGCGTATCACGAGGCCCTTTCGTC
