>Addgene plasmid #121316 | pUC57-Kan_FR13_00097581 | addgene partial sequence | sequence record 238102 | M13-F20 5'-TGTAAAACGACGGCCAGT-3'
TTGGTCTCTAAGCTCAAGCTTGAACTTCAGAATAATTAGATTCTTTACCTTTATGAGAATTTTCTTGATG
ATATTTTTGTTGAGATTCTTCTTTAGTATGTTTACCACAATGATTACATTTATAATAATAAGTAGAAGCA
GAATTAGATGGATAACCAGAATTAGCAGATGGATATTGAGTCCAACCAGCAGAATAAAAATTAGAAGATC
TAGCTTGCAATTGAGAACCTTCAACTGGTTGAACAGCACCAACATTAGCTGGAGTTGGCAACATTAGAGA
CCAAGTTCCATCCCAATGGCGCGCCGAGCTTGGCTCGAGCATGGTCATAGCTGTTTCCTGTGTGAAATTG
TTATCCGCTCACAATTCCACACAACATACGAGCCGGAAGCATAAAGTGTAAAGCCTGGGGTGCCTAATGA
GTGAGCTAACTCACATTAATTGCGTTGCGCTCACTGCCCGCTTTCCAGTCGGGAAACCTGTCGTGCCAGC
TGCATTAATGAATCGGCCAACGCGCGGGGAGAGGCGGTTTGCGTATTGGGCGCTCTTCCGCTTCCTCGCT
CACTGACTCGCTGCGCTCGGTCGTTCGGCTGCGGCGAGCGGTATCAGCTCACTCAAAGGCGGTAATACGG
TTATCCACAGAATCAGGGGATAACGCAGGAAAGAACATGTGAGCAAAAGGCCAGCAAAAGGCCAGGAACC
GTAAAAAGGCCGCGTTGCTGGCGTTTTTCCATAGGCTCCGCCCCCCTGACGAGCATCACAAAAATCGACG
CTCAAGTCAGAGGTGGCGAAACCCGACAGGACTATAAAGATACCAGGCGTTTCCCCCTGGAAGCTCCCTC
GTGCGCTCTCCTGTTCCGACCCTGCCGCTTACCGGATACCTGTCCGCCTTTCTCCCTTCGGGAAGCGTGG
CGCTTTCTCATAGCTCACGCTGT
